>Addgene plasmid #176882 | pMC-9-HSP-11 | addgene full sequence | sequence record 348332 | Addgene NGS Result
GGTCTCAGCTTATATGAAGATGAAGATGAAATATTTGGTGTGTCAAATAAAAAGCTTGTGTGCTTAAGTT
TGTGTTTTTTTCTTGGCTTGTTGTGTTATGAATTTGTGGCTTTTTCTAATATTAAATGAATGTAAGATCA
CATTATAATGAATAAACAAATGTTTCTATAATCCATTGTGAATGTTTTGTTGGATCTCTTCTGCAGCATA
TAACTACTGTATGTGCTATGGTATGGACTATGGAATATGATTAAAGATAAGCGCTTGAGACCACGAAGTG
GCTCTTCAGTGGACGAAAGGGCCTCGTGATACGCCTATTTTTATAGGTTAATGTCATGATAATAATGGTT
TCTTAGACGTCAGGTGGCACTTTTCGGGGAAATGTGCGCGGAACCCCTATTTGTTTATTTTTCTAAATAC
ATTCAAATATGTATCCGCTCATGAGACAATAACCCTGATAAATGCTTCAATAATATTGAAAAAGGAAGAG
TATGCGCTCACGCAACTGGTCCAGAACCTTGACCGAACGCAGCGGTGGTAACGGCGCAGTGGCGGTTTTC
ATGGCTTGTTATGACTGTTTTTTTTTGGGGTACAGTCTATGCCTCGGGCATCCAAGCAGCAAGCGCGTTA
CGCCGTGGGTCGATGTTTGATGTTATGGAGCAGCAACGATGTTACGCAGCAGGGCAGTCGCCCTAAAACA
AAGTTAAACATCATGAGGGAAGCGGTGATCGCCGAAGTATCGACTCAACTATCAGAGGTAGTTGGCGTCA
TCGAGCGCCATCTCGAACCGACGTTGCTGGCCGTACATTTGTACGGCTCCGCAGTGGATGGCGGCCTGAA
GCCACACAGCGATATTGATTTGCTGGTTACGGTGACCGTAAGGCTTGATGAAACAACGCGGCGAGCTTTG
ATCAACGACCTTTTGGAAACTTCGGCTTCCCCTGGAGAGAGCGAGATTCTCCGCGCTGTAGAAGTCACCA
TTGTTGTGCACGACGACATCATTCCGTGGCGTTATCCAGCTAAGCGCGAACTGCAATTTGGAGAATGGCA
GCGCAATGACATTCTTGCAGGTATCTTCGAGCCAGCCACGATCGACATTGATCTGGCTATCTTGCTGACA
AAAGCAAGAGAACATAGCGTTGCCTTGGTAGGTCCAGCGGCGGAGGAACTCTTTGATCCGGTTCCTGAAC
AGGATCTATTTGAGGCGCTAAATGAAACCTTAACGCTATGGAACTCGCCGCCCGACTGGGCTGGCGATGA
GCGAAATGTAGTGCTTACGTTGTCCCGCATTTGGTACAGCGCAGTAACCGGCAAAATCGCGCCGAAGGAT
GTCGCTGCCGACTGGGCAATGGAGCGCCTGCCGGCCCAGTATCAGCCCGTCATACTTGAAGCTAGACAGG
CTTATCTTGGACAAGAAGAAGATCGCTTGGCCTCGCGCGCAGATCAGTTGGAAGAATTTGTCCATTACGT
AAAAGGCGAGATCACCAAGGTAGTCGGCAAATAACTGTCAGACCAAGTTTACTCATATATACTTTAGATT
GATTTAAAACTTCATTTTTAATTTAAAAGGATCTAGGTGAAGATCCTTTTTGATAATCTCATGACCAAAA
TCCCTTAACGTGAGTTTTCGTTCCACTGAGCGTCAGACCCCGTAGAAAAGATCAAAGGATCTTCTTGAGA
TCCTTTTTTTCTGCGCGTAATCTGCTGCTTGCAAACAAAAAAACCACCGCTACCAGCGGTGGTTTGTTTG
CCGGATCAAGAGCTACCAACTCTTTTTCCGAAGGTAACTGGCTTCAGCAGAGCGCAGATACCAAATACTG
TTCTTCTAGTGTAGCCGTAGTTAGGCCACCACTTCAAGAACTCTGTAGCACCGCCTACATACCTCGCTCT
GCTAATCCTGTTACCAGTGGCTGCTGCCAGTGGCGATAAGTCGTGTCTTACCGGGTTGGACTCAAGACGA
TAGTTACCGGATAAGGCGCAGCGGTCGGGCTGAACGGGGGGTTCGTGCACACAGCCCAGCTTGGAGCGAA
CGACCTACACCGAACTGAGATACCTACAGCGTGAGCTATGAGAAAGCGCCACGCTTCCCGAAGGGAGAAA
GGCGGACAGGTATCCGGTAAGCGGCAGGGTCGGAACAGGAGAGCGCACGAGGGAGCTTCCAGGGGGAAAC
GCCTGGTATCTTTATAGTCCTGTCGGGTTTCGCCACCTCTGACTTGAGCGTCGATTTTTGTGATGCTCGT
CAGGGGGGCGGAGCCTATGGAAAAACGCCAGCAACGCGGCCTTTTTACGGTTCCTGGCCTTTTGCTGGCC
TTTTGCTCACATGTTCTTTCCTGCGTTATCCCCTGATTCTGTGGATAACCGTATTACCGCCTTTGAGTGA
GCTGATACCGCTCGCCGCAGCCGAACGACCGAGCGCAGCGAGTCAGTGAGCGAGGAAGCGGAAGAGCGCC
CAATACGCAAACCGCCTCTCCCCGCGCGTTGGCCGATTCATTAATCACTCTGT
Features (pLannotate 1.2.2; 7 found; start..end, strand, type, name):
     13..261     +  terminator     HSP terminator: efficient transcription terminator from the Arabidopsis thaliana heat shock protein 18.2 gene (Nagaya et al., 2010)
    387..491     +  promoter       AmpR promoter: bla
    482..562     -  CDS            int (fragment): INT2_ECOLX - Protein inferred from homology: Swiss-Prot protein existence level 3. Putative integrase believed to be involved in the insertion of antibiotic resistance genes into plasmids and transposons. From Escherichia coli.
    650..706     +  CDS            GmR (fragment): gentamycin acetyltransferase; aacC1; confers resistance to gentamycin
    713..1501    +  CDS            aadA: S3AD_ECOLX - Experimental evidence at protein level: Swiss-Prot protein existence level 1. Mediates bacterial resistance to the antibiotics streptomycin and spectinomycin. From Escherichia coli.
   1675..2263    +  rep_origin     ori: high-copy-number ColE1/pMB1/pBR322/pUC origin of replication
   2446..2495    +  CDS            lacI (fragment): lac repressor; lacI; The lac repressor binds to the lac operator to inhibit transcription in E. coli. This inhibition can be relieved by adding lactose or isopropyl-β-D-thiogalactopyranoside (IPTG).
