[The description below was written by a language model from this plasmid's Addgene catalogue record and pLannotate feature annotations shown in this document.]
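Description:
pMC-9-HSP-11 is a small (about 2.5 kb) MoClo Level 0 part plasmid built on the pICH41276 backbone and catalogued as a plant expression vector, although on its own it is a storage and donor plasmid for a single genetic part rather than a functional expression construct. It is maintained in E. coli at high copy through a ColE1/pUC-type origin of replication. Selection is with spectinomycin, conferred by the aadA aminoglycoside adenylyltransferase gene, which appears to be driven by an upstream bla (AmpR) promoter. The short integrase, gentamicin acetyltransferase and lacI fragments picked up by the annotation are most likely non-functional remnants of the source of the resistance cassette and of the backbone's cloning history.

The payload is the wild-type HSP terminator, roughly 250 bp from the Arabidopsis thaliana heat shock protein 18.2 gene, an efficient transcription terminator widely used to improve transgene expression in plants. There is no promoter, coding sequence or reporter in the plasmid. As a Level 0 module, the terminator is intended to be released by Type IIS restriction enzyme digestion and joined in a defined order with promoter and coding-sequence modules in Golden Gate/MoClo reactions, yielding Level 1 transcription units that can then be combined into multigene plant transformation vectors. The record does not state the flanking cloning sites or fusion overhangs. The plasmid belongs to a toolkit associated with direct delivery and fast-treated Agrobacterium co-culture (Fast-TrACC) transformation methods for Nicotiana benthamiana.
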