Addgene plasmid #176882: pMC-9-HSP-11
Purpose: MoClo Level 0 plasmid, contains HSP
Depositing lab: Daniel Voytas. Depositing organization: University of Minnesota. Publication: Direct delivery and fast-treated Agrobacterium co-culture (Fast-TrACC) plant transformation methods for Nicotiana benthamiana. Cody JP, Maher MF, Nasti RA, Starker CG, Chamness JC, Voytas DF. Nat Protoc. 2022 Oct 17. pii: 10.1038/s41596-022-00749-9. doi: 10.1038/s41596-022-00749-9. PubMed 36253612.
Backbone
  Vector backbone: pICH41276
  Vector type: Plant Expression
Growth in bacteria
  Bacterial resistance: Spectinomycin, 50 μg/mL
  Growth temperature: 37°C
  Growth strain: DH5alpha
  Copy number: High Copy
Gene/Insert
  Gene/Insert name: HSP terminator
  Species: A. thaliana (mustard weed)
  Mutation: WT
  Cloning method: Restriction Enzyme; 5′ cloning site Unknown (unknown if destroyed); 3′ cloning site Unknown (unknown if destroyed)
Terms and licenses: Academic/Nonprofit Terms; Industry Terms: Not Available to Industry
Depositor comments: MoClo compatible
How to cite: pMC-9-HSP-11 was a gift from Daniel Voytas (Addgene plasmid # 176882 ; http://n2t.net/addgene:176882 ; RRID:Addgene_176882)
